Addgene plasmid #58345: pEGFP-NAD
Purpose: pEGFP-Mirt with a short intron from NDUFS1 cloned in
Depositing lab: Matthew Wood. Depositing organization: University of Oxford. Publication: Artificial mirtron-mediated gene knockdown: functional DMPK silencing in mammalian cells. Seow Y, Sibley CR, Wood MJ. RNA. 2012 Jul;18(7):1328-37. doi: 10.1261/rna.030601.111. Epub 2012 May 30. PubMed 22647847.
Backbone
  Vector backbone: peGFP-C1
  Backbone manufacturer: Clontech
  Backbone size w/o insert (bp): 4700
  Modifications to backbone: Site for intron addition added into the middle of the eGFP ORF. BspEI, BglII, XhoI, SacI sites removed from the MCS
  Vector type: Mammalian Expression
  Selectable markers: Neomycin (select with G418)
Growth in bacteria
  Bacterial resistance: Kanamycin, 50 μg/mL
  Growth temperature: 37°C
  Growth strain: DH5alpha
  Copy number: High Copy
Gene/Insert
  Gene/Insert name: NDUSF1 intron 6
  Species: H. sapiens (human)
  Insert size (bp): 91
  Entrez Gene: NDUFS1 (a.k.a. CI-75Kd, CI-75k, MC1DN5, PRO1304)
  Promoter: CMV
  Cloning method: Restriction Enzyme; 5′ cloning site BbsI (not destroyed); 3′ cloning site BbsI (not destroyed)
  Sequencing primers: 5′ CMV Forward; 3′ SV40 poly A Reverse
Terms and licenses: Academic/Nonprofit Terms; Industry Terms: Not Available to Industry
How to cite: pEGFP-NAD was a gift from Matthew Wood (Addgene plasmid # 58345 ; http://n2t.net/addgene:58345 ; RRID:Addgene_58345)
