[The description below was written by a language model from this plasmid's Addgene catalogue record and pLannotate feature annotations shown in this document.]
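Description:
pEGFP-NAD is a mammalian expression plasmid built on the Clontech pEGFP-C1 backbone. It derives from pEGFP-Mirt, a version in which a site for intron insertion was engineered into the middle of the EGFP open reading frame and the BspEI, BglII, XhoI and SacI sites were removed from the multiple cloning site. Here a short human intron of 91 bp, intron 6 of NDUFS1, has been cloned into that position through BbsI sites. The feature table reflects this design. The CMV immediate early enhancer and promoter drive an EGFP coding sequence that is annotated as two fragments separated by a gap of just under 90 nt, which matches the inserted intron. A truncated MCS and the SV40 polyadenylation signal follow. Because the intron interrupts the reporter, an intact EGFP reading frame is restored only when the intron is spliced out of the transcript, so fluorescence reports on correct splicing.

The plasmid is propagated in E. coli from a high-copy ColE1/pUC-type origin and also carries an f1 origin. A single NeoR/KanR (Tn5 aminoglycoside phosphotransferase) cassette serves both hosts. A bacterial promoter gives kanamycin resistance, and the SV40 early promoter with the HSV TK poly(A) signal allows G418 selection in mammalian cells. The short hits annotated as large T antigen, ble and bGH poly(A) are small fragments, most likely incidental matches to backbone sequence rather than functional elements. The associated work concerns artificial mirtrons, intron-derived microRNA-like hairpins used for gene knockdown. A natural short intron in this reporter would plausibly serve as a splicing reference alongside mirtron-bearing versions, but the record does not state its exact role.
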