Features (pLannotate 1.2.2; 15 found; start..end, strand, type, name):
     69..372     +  enhancer       CMV enhancer: human cytomegalovirus immediate early enhancer
    373..576     +  promoter       CMV promoter: human cytomegalovirus (CMV) immediate early promoter
    621..927     +  CDS            EGFP (fragment): the original enhanced GFP (Yang et al., 1996) mammalian codon-optimized
   1015..1431    +  CDS            EGFP (fragment): the original enhanced GFP (Yang et al., 1996) mammalian codon-optimized
   1430..1473    +  misc_feature   MCS (fragment): multiple cloning site
   1490..1574    +  CDS            large T antigen (fragment): large T antigen from SV40 (simian virus 40)
   1597..1718    +  polyA_signal   SV40 poly(A) signal: SV40 polyadenylation signal
   1752..2180    -  rep_origin     f1 ori (sequence partly withheld): f1 bacteriophage origin of replication; arrow indicates direction of (+) strand synthesis
   2207..2311    +  promoter       AmpR promoter: bla
   2313..2670    +  promoter       SV40 promoter: SV40 enhancer and early promoter
   2705..3499    +  CDS            NeoR/KanR: aminoglycoside phosphotransferase from Tn5; aph(3')-II (or nptII); confers resistance to neomycin, kanamycin, and G418 (Geneticin®)
   3520..3672    +  CDS            ble (fragment): BLE_KLEPN - Experimental evidence at protein level: Swiss-Prot protein existence level 1. Binding protein with a strong affinity to the bleomycin family of antibiotics. Binds to CL990; an antimitotic-antibiotic compound. From Klebsiella pneumoniae.
   3731..3778    +  polyA_signal   HSV TK poly(A) signal: herpes simplex virus thymidine kinase polyadenylation signal (Cole and Stacy, 1985)
   3869..3885    -  polyA_signal   bGH poly(A) signal (fragment): bovine growth hormone polyadenylation signal
   4107..4695    +  rep_origin     ori: high-copy-number ColE1/pMB1/pBR322/pUC origin of replication
>Addgene plasmid #58345 | pEGFP-NAD | depositor full sequence | sequence record 92816 | pEGFP-NAD sequence 4818 bps
TATAGTAGTAGTTATTAATAGTAATCAATTACGGGGTCATTAGTTCATAGCCCATATATGGAGTTCCGCG
TTACATAACTTACGGTAAATGGCCCGCCTGGCTGACCGCCCAACGACCCCCGCCCATTGACGTCAATAAT
GACGTATGTTCCCATAGTAACGCCAATAGGGACTTTCCATTGACGTCAATGGGTGGAGTATTTACGGTAA
ACTGCCCACTTGGCAGTACATCAAGTGTATCATATGCCAAGTACGCCCCCTATTGACGTCAATGACGGTA
AATGGCCCGCCTGGCATTATGCCCAGTACATGACCTTATGGGACTTTCCTACTTGGCAGTACATCTACGT
ATTAGTCATCGCTATTACCATGGTGATGCGGTTTTGGCAGTACATCAATGGGCGTGGATAGCGGTTTGAC
TCACGGGGATTTCCAAGTCTCCACCCCATTGACGTCAATGGGAGTTTGTTTTGGCACCAAAATCAACGGG
ACTTTCCAAAATGTCGTAACAACTCCGCCCCATTGACGCAAATGGGCGGTAGGCGTGTACGGTGGGAGGT
CTATATAAGCAGAGCTGGTTTAGTGAACCGTCAGATCCGCTAGCGCTACCGGTCGCCACCATGGTGAGCA
AGGGCGAGGAGCTGTTCACCGGGGTGGTGCCCATCCTGGTCGAGCTGGACGGCGACGTAAACGGCCACAA
GTTCAGCGTGTCCGGCGAGGGCGAGGGCGATGCCACCTACGGCAAGCTGACCCTGAAGTTCATCTGCACC
ACCGGCAAGCTGCCCGTGCCCTGGCCCACCCTCGTGACCACCCTGACCTACGGCGTGCAGTGCTTCAGCC
GCTACCCCGACCACATGAAGCAGCACGACTTCTTCAAGTCCGCCATGCCCGAAGGCTACGTCCAGGAGCG
CACCATCTTCTTCAAGGTATGTAGTAGAATTCTGTCAATCTTTTTGGTTGTCTCAGATTTTAATTTTATT
AGCAGCATGAGATTGACTCTTTCATAATCTACTTAAGGACGACGGCAACTACAAGACCCGCGCCGAGGTG
AAGTTCGAGGGCGACACCCTGGTGAACCGCATCGAGCTGAAGGGCATCGACTTCAAGGAGGACGGCAACA
TCCTGGGGCACAAGCTGGAGTACAACTACAACAGCCACAACGTCTATATCATGGCCGACAAGCAGAAGAA
CGGCATCAAGGTGAACTTCAAGATCCGCCACAACATCGAGGACGGCAGCGTGCAGCTCGCCGACCACTAC
CAGCAGAACACCCCCATCGGCGACGGCCCCGTGCTGCTGCCCGACAACCACTACCTGAGCACCCAGTCCG
CCCTGAGCAAAGACCCCAACGAGAAGCGCGATCACATGGTCCTGCTGGAGTTCGTGACCGCCGCCGGGAT
CACTCTCGGCATGGACGAGCTGTACAAGTAAGCTTCGAATTCTGCAGTCGACGGTACCGCGGGCCCGGGA
TCCACCGGATCTAGATAACTGATCATAATCAGCCATACCACATTTGTAGAGGTTTTACTTGCTTTAAAAA
ACCTCCCACACCTCCCCCTGAACCTGAAACATAAAATGAATGCAATTGTTGTTGTTAACTTGTTTATTGC
AGCTTATAATGGTTACAAATAAAGCAATAGCATCACAAATTTCACAAATAAAGCATTTTTTTCACTGCAT
TCTAGTTGTGGTTTGTCCAAACTCATCAATGTATCTTAACGCGTAAATTGTAAGCGTTAATATTTTGTTA
AAATTCGCGTTAAATTTTTGTTAAATCAGCTCATTTTTTAACCAATAGGCCGAAATCGGCAAAATCCCTT
ATAAATCAAAAGAATAGACCGAGATAGGGT
[37 nt withheld, positions 1851-1887]
AAAGAACGTGGACTCCAACGTCAAAGG
[49 nt withheld, positions 1915-1963]
T
[91 nt withheld, positions 1965-2055]
G
[124 nt withheld, positions 2057-2180]
CAGGTGGCACTTTTCGGGGAAATGTGCGCGGAACCCCTATTTGTTTATTTTTCTAAATACATTCAAATAT
GTATCCGCTCATGAGACAATAACCCTGATAAATGCTTCAATAATATTGAAAAAGGAAGAGTCCTGAGGCG
GAAAGAACCAGCTGTGGAATGTGTGTCAGTTAGGGTGTGGAAAGTCCCCAGGCTCCCCAGCAGGCAGAAG
TATGCAAAGCATGCATCTCAATTAGTCAGCAACCAGGTGTGGAAAGTCCCCAGGCTCCCCAGCAGGCAGA
AGTATGCAAAGCATGCATCTCAATTAGTCAGCAACCATAGTCCCGCCCCTAACTCCGCCCATCCCGCCCC
TAACTCCGCCCAGTTCCGCCCATTCTCCGCCCCATGGCTGACTAATTTTTTTTATTTATGCAGAGGCCGA
GGCCGCCTCGGCCTCTGAGCTATTCCAGAAGTAGTGAGGAGGCTTTTTTGGAGGCCTAGGCTTTTGCAAA
GATCGATCAAGAGACAGGATGAGGATCGTTTCGCATGATTGAACAAGATGGATTGCACGCAGGTTCTCCG
GCCGCTTGGGTGGAGAGGCTATTCGGCTATGACTGGGCACAACAGACAATCGGCTGCTCTGATGCCGCCG
TGTTCCGGCTGTCAGCGCAGGGGCGCCCGGTTCTTTTTGTCAAGACCGACCTGTCCGGTGCCCTGAATGA
ACTGCAAGACGAGGCAGCGCGGCTATCGTGGCTGGCCACGACGGGCGTTCCTTGCGCAGCTGTGCTCGAC
GTTGTCACTGAAGCGGGAAGGGACTGGCTGCTATTGGGCGAAGTGCCGGGGCAGGATCTCCTGTCATCTC
ACCTTGCTCCTGCCGAGAAAGTATCCATCATGGCTGATGCAATGCGGCGGCTGCATACGCTTGATCCGGC
TACCTGCCCATTCGACCACCAAGCGAAACATCGCATCGAGCGAGCACGTACTCGGATGGAAGCCGGTCTT
GTCGATCAGGATGATCTGGACGAAGAGCATCAGGGGCTCGCGCCAGCCGAACTGTTCGCCAGGCTCAAGG
CGAGCATGCCCGACGGCGAGGATCTCGTCGTGACCCATGGCGATGCCTGCTTGCCGAATATCATGGTGGA
AAATGGCCGCTTTTCTGGATTCATCGACTGTGGCCGGCTGGGTGTGGCGGACCGCTATCAGGACATAGCG
TTGGCTACCCGTGATATTGCTGAAGAGCTTGGCGGCGAATGGGCTGACCGCTTCCTCGTGCTTTACGGTA
TCGCCGCTCCCGATTCGCAGCGCATCGCCTTCTATCGCCTTCTTGACGAGTTCTTCTGAGCGGGACTCTG
GGGTTCGAAATGACCGACCAAGCGACGCCCAACCTGCCATCACGAGATTTCGATTCCACCGCCGCCTTCT
ATGAAAGGTTGGGCTTCGGAATCGTTTTCCGGGACGCCGGCTGGATGATCCTCCAGCGCGGGGATCTCAT
GCTGGAGTTCTTCGCCCACCCTAGGGGGAGGCTAACTGAAACACGGAAGGAGACAATACCGGAAGGAACC
CGCGCTATGACGGCAATAAAAAGACAGAATAAAACGCACGGTGTTGGGTCGTTTGTTCATAAACGCGGGG
TTCGGTCCCAGGGCTGGCACTCTGTCGATACCCCACCGAGACCCCATTGGGGCCAATACGCCCGCGTTTC
TTCCTTTTCCCCACCCCACCCCCCAAGTTCGGGTGAAGGCCCAGGGCTCGCAGCCAACGTCGGGGCGGCA
GGCCCTGCCATAGCCTCAGGTTACTCATATATACTTTAGATTGATTTAAAACTTCATTTTTAATTTAAAA
GGATCTAGGTGAAGATCCTTTTTGATAATCTCATGACCAAAATCCCTTAACGTGAGTTTTCGTTCCACTG
AGCGTCAGACCCCGTAGAAAAGATCAAAGGATCTTCTTGAGATCCTTTTTTTCTGCGCGTAATCTGCTGC
TTGCAAACAAAAAAACCACCGCTACCAGCGGTGGTTTGTTTGCCGGATCAAGAGCTACCAACTCTTTTTC
CGAAGGTAACTGGCTTCAGCAGAGCGCAGATACCAAATACTGTCCTTCTAGTGTAGCCGTAGTTAGGCCA
CCACTTCAAGAACTCTGTAGCACCGCCTACATACCTCGCTCTGCTAATCCTGTTACCAGTGGCTGCTGCC
AGTGGCGATAAGTCGTGTCTTACCGGGTTGGACTCAAGACGATAGTTACCGGATAAGGCGCAGCGGTCGG
GCTGAACGGGGGGTTCGTGCACACAGCCCAGCTTGGAGCGAACGACCTACACCGAACTGAGATACCTACA
GCGTGAGCTATGAGAAAGCGCCACGCTTCCCGAAGGGAGAAAGGCGGACAGGTATCCGGTAAGCGGCAGG
GTCGGAACAGGAGAGCGCACGAGGGAGCTTCCAGGGGGAAACGCCTGGTATCTTTATAGTCCTGTCGGGT
TTCGCCACCTCTGACTTGAGCGTCGATTTTTGTGATGCTCGTCAGGGGGGCGGAGCCTATGGAAAAACGC
CAGCAACGCGGCCTTTTTACGGTTCCTGGCCTTTTGCTGGCCTTTTGCTCACATGTTCTTTCCTGCGTTA
TCCCCTGATTCTGTGGATAACCGTATTACCGCCATGCATTAGTAGTAG
