>Addgene plasmid #58345 | pEGFP-NAD | addgene partial sequence | sequence record 92819 | CMV-F 5'-CGCAAATGGGCGGTAGGCGTG-3'
CCGTCAGATCCGCTAGCGCTACCGGTCGCCACCATGGTGAGCAAGGGCGAGGAGCTGTTCACCGGGGTGG
TGCCCATCCTGGTCGAGCTGGACGGCGACGTAAACGGCCACAAGTTCAGCGTGTCCGGCGAGGGCGAGGG
CGATGCCACCTACGGCAAGCTGACCCTGAAGTTCATCTGCACCACCGGCAAGCTGCCCGTGCCCTGGCCC
ACCCTCGTGACCACCCTGACCTACGGCGTGCAGTGCTTCAGCCGCTACCCCGACCACATGAAGCAGCACG
ACTTCTTCAAGTCCGCCATGCCCGAAGGCTACGTCCAGGAGCGCACCATCTTCTTCAAGGTATGTAGTAG
AATTCTGTCAATCTTTTTGGTTGTCTCAGATTTTAATTTTATTAGCAGCATGAGATTGACTCTTTCATAA
TCTACTTAAGGACGACGGCAACTACAAGACCCGCGCCGAGGTGAAGTTCGAGGGCGACACCCTGGTGAAC
CGCATCGAGCTGAAGGGCATCGACTTCAAGGAGGACGGCAACATCCTGGGGCACAAGCTGGAGTACAACT
ACAACAGCCACAACGTCTATATCATGGCCGACAAGCAGAAGAACGGCATCAAGGTGAACTTCAAGATCCG
CCACAACATCGAGGACGGCAGCGTGCAGCTCGCCGACCACTACCAGCAGAACACCCCCATCGGCGACGGC
CCCGTGCTGCTGCCCGACAACCACTACCTGAGCACCCAGTCCGCCCTGAGCAAAGACCCCAACGAGAAGC
GCGATCACATGGTCCTGCTGGAGTTCGTGACCGCCGCCGGGATCACTCTCGGCATGGACGAGCTGTACAA
GTAAGCTTCGAATTCTGCAGTCGACGGTACCGCGGGCCCGGGATCCACCGGATCTAGATAACTGATC
