>Addgene plasmid #58345 | pEGFP-NAD | addgene partial sequence | sequence record 92824 | SV40pA-R 5'-GAAATTTGTGATGCTATTGC-3'
AACAACAACAATTGCATTCATTTTATGTTTCAGGTTCAGGGGGAGGTGTGGGAGGTTTTTTAAAGCAAGT
AAAACCTCTACAAATGTGGTATGGCTGATTATGATCAGTTATCTAGATCCGGTGGATCCCGGGCCCGCGG
TACCGTCGACTGCAGAATTCGAAGCTTACTTGTACAGCTCGTCCATGCCGAGAGTGATCCCGGCGGCGGT
CACGAACTCCAGCAGGACCATGTGATCGCGCTTCTCGTTGGGGTCTTTGCTCAGGGCGGACTGGGTGCTC
AGGTAGTGGTTGTCGGGCAGCAGCACGGGGCCGTCGCCGATGGGGGTGTTCTGCTGGTAGTGGTCGGCGA
GCTGCACGCTGCCGTCCTCGATGTTGTGGCGGATCTTGAAGTTCACCTTGATGCCGTTCTTCTGCTTGTC
GGCCATGATATAGACGTTGTGGCTGTTGTAGTTGTACTCCAGCTTGTGCCCCAGGATGTTGCCGTCCTCC
TTGAAGTCGATGCCCTTCAGCTCGATGCGGTTCACCAGGGTGTCGCCCTCGAACTTCACCTCGGCGCGGG
TCTTGTAGTTGCCGTCGTCCTTAAGTAGATTATGAAAGAGTCAATCTCATGCTGCTAATAAAATTAAAAT
CTGAGACAACCAAAAAGATTGACAGAATTCTACTACATACCTTGAAGAAGATGGTGCGCTCCTGGACGTA
GCCTTCGGGCATGGCGGACTTGAAGAAGTCGTGCTGCTTCATGTGGTCGGGGTAGCGGCTGAAGCACTGC
ACGCCGTA
